Addgene plasmid #235503: pBS_GGSG_Fkbp_2xHA_BB2
Purpose: Fkbp-Flag C-term Targetting Vec (ZraI & PmeI)
Depositing lab: Brian Hendrich. Depositing organization: University of Cambridge.
Backbone
  Vector backbone: pBluescript II KS-
  Backbone size w/o insert (bp): 3000
  Vector type: Mouse Targeting
  Selectable markers: Blasticidin
Growth in bacteria
  Bacterial resistance: Ampicillin, 100 μg/mL
  Growth temperature: 37°C
  Growth strain: DH5alpha
  Copy number: High Copy
Gene/Insert
  Gene/Insert name: FKBP
  Species: Synthetic
  Mutation: None
  Promoter: beta actin
  Tag / fusion protein: FKBP, 2xHA (C terminal on insert)
  Cloning method: Gibson Cloning
Terms and licenses: Academic/Nonprofit Terms; Industry Terms: Not Available to Industry
How to cite: pBS_GGSG_Fkbp_2xHA_BB2 was a gift from Brian Hendrich (Addgene plasmid # 235503 ; http://n2t.net/addgene:235503 ; RRID:Addgene_235503)
