[The description below was written by a language model from this plasmid's Addgene catalogue record and pLannotate feature annotations shown in this document.]
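Description:
pBS_GGSG_Fkbp_2xHA_BB2 is a mouse gene-targeting vector built on the pBluescript II KS- phagemid backbone and designed to add a C-terminal FKBP tag to an endogenous gene. The sequenced plasmid is about 4.65 kb. It is propagated in E. coli at high copy from the ColE1/pUC-type origin under ampicillin selection (bla with its own promoter). It also keeps the usual pBluescript elements: an f1 origin for single-stranded DNA production, T3 and T7 promoters flanking the cloning region, and remnants of the lac promoter/operator, lacZα and the multiple cloning site.

The payload is a synthetic tagging cassette assembled by Gibson cloning. Its annotated coding feature is DmrB, the F36V mutant of FKBP12, which binds synthetic ligands that do not bind the wild-type protein. This domain is commonly used for ligand-controlled dimerisation or dTAG-style induced degradation, but the record does not say which application is intended. The plasmid name indicates a GGSG linker ahead of FKBP. The catalogue lists a 2xHA tag at the C terminus, although the HA epitopes are not annotated in the feature table. The purpose line calls the construct "Fkbp-Flag", which conflicts with the name and tag fields.

Downstream lies a blasticidin S deaminase (BSD) gene followed by an SV40-derived fragment and the SV40 polyadenylation signal, giving blasticidin selection of targeted mammalian cells. The record lists a beta actin promoter, which presumably drives BSD from the unannotated stretch between FKBP and BSD. No homology arms are annotated. The ZraI and PmeI sites named in the purpose line are presumably where locus-specific arms are inserted, making this a generic backbone for building knock-in constructs.
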