Features (pLannotate 1.2.2; 16 found; start..end, strand, type, name):
     24..128     +  promoter       AmpR promoter: bla
    129..989     +  CDS            AmpR: β-lactamase; bla; confers resistance to ampicillin, carbenicillin, and related antibiotics
   1160..1748    +  rep_origin     ori: high-copy-number ColE1/pMB1/pBR322/pUC origin of replication
   1931..2023    +  CDS            lacI (fragment): lac repressor; lacI; The lac repressor binds to the lac operator to inhibit transcription in E. coli. This inhibition can be relieved by adding lactose or isopropyl-β-D-thiogalactopyranoside (IPTG).
   2036..2057    +  protein_bind   CAP binding site: CAP binding activates transcription in the presence of cAMP. E. coli catabolite activator protein
   2072..2102    +  promoter       lac promoter: promoter for the E. coli lac operon
   2110..2126    +  protein_bind   lac operator: The lac repressor binds to the lac operator to inhibit transcription in E. coli. This inhibition can be relieved by adding lactose or isopropyl-β-D-thiogalactopyranoside (IPTG). lac repressor encoded by lacI
   2171..2189    +  promoter       T3 promoter: promoter for bacteriophage T3 RNA polymerase
   2201..2226    -  misc_feature   MCS (fragment): pBluescript multiple cloning site
   2292..2612    +  CDS            DmrB: F36V mutant of FK506-binding protein FKBP12 binds synthetic ligands that do not bind wild-type FKBP
   3276..3674    +  CDS            BSD: blasticidin S deaminase; Aspergillus terreus BSD; confers resistance to blasticidin
   3689..3774    +  CDS            large T antigen (fragment): large T antigen from SV40 (simian virus 40)
   3797..3931    +  polyA_signal   SV40 poly(A) signal: SV40 polyadenylation signal
   4011..4029    -  promoter       T7 promoter: promoter for bacteriophage T7 RNA polymerase
   4032..4189    +  CDS            lacZα (fragment): LacZα fragment of β-galactosidase; lacZ fragment
   4220..4648    -  rep_origin     f1 ori (sequence partly withheld): f1 bacteriophage origin of replication; arrow indicates direction of (+) strand synthesis
>Addgene plasmid #235503 | pBS_GGSG_Fkbp_2xHA_BB2 | addgene full sequence | sequence record 474010 | Addgene NGS Result
GTGGCACTTTTCGGGGAAATGTGCGCGGAACCCCTATTTGTTTATTTTTCTAAATACATTCAAATATGTA
TCCGCTCATGAGACAATAACCCTGATAAATGCTTCAATAATATTGAAAAAGGAAGAGTATGAGTATTCAA
CATTTCCGTGTCGCCCTTATTCCCTTTTTTGCGGCATTTTGCCTTCCTGTTTTTGCTCACCCAGAAACGC
TGGTGAAAGTAAAAGATGCTGAAGATCAGTTGGGTGCACGAGTGGGTTACATCGAACTGGATCTCAACAG
CGGTAAGATCCTTGAGAGTTTTCGCCCCGAAGAACGTTTTCCAATGATGAGCACTTTTAAAGTTCTGCTA
TGTGGCGCGGTATTATCCCGTATTGACGCCGGGCAAGAGCAACTCGGTCGCCGCATACACTATTCTCAGA
ATGACTTGGTTGAGTACTCACCAGTCACAGAAAAGCATCTTACGGATGGCATGACAGTAAGAGAATTATG
CAGTGCTGCCATAACCATGAGTGATAACACTGCGGCCAACTTACTTCTGACAACGATCGGAGGACCGAAG
GAGCTAACCGCTTTTTTGCACAACATGGGGGATCATGTAACTCGCCTTGATCGTTGGGAACCGGAGCTGA
ATGAAGCCATACCAAACGACGAGCGTGACACCACGATGCCTGTAGCAATGGCAACAACGTTGCGCAAACT
ATTAACTGGCGAACTACTTACTCTAGCTTCCCGGCAACAATTAATAGACTGGATGGAGGCGGATAAAGTT
GCAGGACCACTTCTGCGCTCGGCCCTTCCGGCTGGCTGGTTTATTGCTGATAAATCTGGAGCCGGTGAGC
GTGGGTCTCGCGGTATCATTGCAGCACTGGGGCCAGATGGTAAGCCCTCCCGTATCGTAGTTATCTACAC
GACGGGGAGTCAGGCAACTATGGATGAACGAAATAGACAGATCGCTGAGATAGGTGCCTCACTGATTAAG
CATTGGTAACTGTCAGACCAAGTTTACTCATATATACTTTAGATTGATTTAAAACTTCATTTTTAATTTA
AAAGGATCTAGGTGAAGATCCTTTTTGATAATCTCATGACCAAAATCCCTTAACGTGAGTTTTCGTTCCA
CTGAGCGTCAGACCCCGTAGAAAAGATCAAAGGATCTTCTTGAGATCCTTTTTTTCTGCGCGTAATCTGC
TGCTTGCAAACAAAAAAACCACCGCTACCAGCGGTGGTTTGTTTGCCGGATCAAGAGCTACCAACTCTTT
TTCCGAAGGTAACTGGCTTCAGCAGAGCGCAGATACCAAATACTGTTCTTCTAGTGTAGCCGTAGTTAGG
CCACCACTTCAAGAACTCTGTAGCACCGCCTACATACCTCGCTCTGCTAATCCTGTTACCAGTGGCTGCT
GCCAGTGGCGATAAGTCGTGTCTTACCGGGTTGGACTCAAGACGATAGTTACCGGATAAGGCGCAGCGGT
CGGGCTGAACGGGGGGTTCGTGCACACAGCCCAGCTTGGAGCGAACGACCTACACCGAACTGAGATACCT
ACAGCGTGAGCTATGAGAAAGCGCCACGCTTCCCGAAGGGAGAAAGGCGGACAGGTATCCGGTAAGCGGC
AGGGTCGGAACAGGAGAGCGCACGAGGGAGCTTCCAGGGGGAAACGCCTGGTATCTTTATAGTCCTGTCG
GGTTTCGCCACCTCTGACTTGAGCGTCGATTTTTGTGATGCTCGTCAGGGGGGCGGAGCCTATGGAAAAA
CGCCAGCAACGCGGCCTTTTTACGGTTCCTGGCCTTTTGCTGGCCTTTTGCTCACATGTTCTTTCCTGCG
TTATCCCCTGATTCTGTGGATAACCGTATTACCGCCTTTGAGTGAGCTGATACCGCTCGCCGCAGCCGAA
CGACCGAGCGCAGCGAGTCAGTGAGCGAGGAAGCGGAAGAGCGCCCAATACGCAAACCGCCTCTCCCCGC
GCGTTGGCCGATTCATTAATGCAGCTGGCACGACAGGTTTCCCGACTGGAAAGCGGGCAGTGAGCGCAAC
GCAATTAATGTGAGTTAGCTCACTCATTAGGCACCCCAGGCTTTACACTTTATGCTTCCGGCTCGTATGT
TGTGTGGAATTGTGAGCGGATAACAATTTCACACAGGAAACAGCTATGACCATGATTACGCCAAGCTCGA
AATTAACCCTCACTAAAGGGAACAAAAGCTGGTACCGGGCCCCCCCTCGAGGTCGAAGCTTGACGTCTCT
GGTGGCGGTGGCTCTGGCGGAGGTGGGTCCGGTGGCGGCGGAAGCGCCGGTGGAGTGCAGGTGGAAACCA
TCTCCCCAGGAGACGGGCGCACCTTCCCCAAGCGCGGCCAGACCTGCGTGGTGCACTACACCGGGATGCT
TGAAGATGGAAAGAAAGTTGATTCCTCCCGGGACAGAAACAAGCCCTTTAAGTTTATGCTAGGCAAGCAG
GAGGTGATCCGAGGCTGGGAAGAAGGGGTTGCCCAGATGAGTGTGGGTCAGAGAGCCAAACTGACTATAT
CTCCAGATTATGCCTATGGTGCCACTGGGCACCCAGGCATCATCCCACCACATGCCACTCTCGTCTTCGA
TGTGGAGCTTCTAAAACTGGAAGGCGGCTACCCCTACGACGTGCCCGACTACGCCGGCTATCCGTATGAT
GTCCCGGACTATGCAGGCTATGTCGGTTACCGATAAACGATCGTAACTTTAAATAATGCCAATTATTTAA
AGTTACATATGGCCTTCTGCAGGAGCGTACAGAACCCAGGGCCCTGGCACCCGTGCAGACCCTGGCCCAC
CCCACCTGGGCGCTCAGTGCCCAAGAGATGTCCACACCTAGGATGTCCCGCGGTGGGTGGGGGGCCCGAG
AGACGGGCAGGCCGGGGGCAGGCCTGGCCATGCGGGGCCGAACCGGGCACTGCCCAGCGTGGGGCGCGGG
GGCCACGGCGCGCGCCCCCAGCCCCCGGGCCCAGCACCCCAAGGCGGCCAACGCCAAAACTCTCCCTCCT
CCTCTTCCTCAATCTCGCTCTCGCTCTTTTTTTTTTTCGCAAAAGGAGGGGAGAGGGGGTAAAAAAATGC
TGCACTGTGCGGCGAAGCCGGTGAGTGAGCGGCGCGGGGCCAATCAGCGTGCGCCGTTCCGAAAGTTGCC
TTTTATGGCTCGAGCGGCCGCGGCGGCGCCCTATAAAACCCAGCGGCGCGACGCGCCACCACCGCCGAGA
CCGCGTCCGCCCCGCGAGCACAGAGCCTCGCCTTTGCCGATCCATCGATGGATCCATGGCCAAGCCTTTG
TCTCAAGAAGAATCCACCCTCATTGAAAGAGCAACGGCTACAATCAACAGCATCCCCATCTCTGAAGACT
ACAGCGTCGCCAGCGCAGCTCTCTCTAGCGACGGCCGCATCTTCACTGGTGTCAATGTATATCATTTTAC
TGGGGGACCTTGCGCAGAACTCGTGGTGCTGGGCACTGCTGCTGCTGCGGCAGCTGGCAACCTGACTTGT
ATCGTCGCGATCGGAAATGAGAACAGGGGCATCTTGAGCCCCTGCGGACGGTGCCGACAGGTTCTTCTCG
ATCTGCATCCTGGGATCAAAGCCATAGTGAAGGACAGTGATGGACAGCCGACGGCAGTTGGGATTCGTGA
ATTGCTGCCCTCTGGTTATGTGTGGGAGGGCTAAGCTCTAGATAAGTAATGATCATAATCAGCCATATCA
CATCTGTAGAGGTTTTACTTGCTTTAAAAAACCTCCCACACCTCCCCCTGAACCTGAAACATAAAATGAA
TGCAATTGTTGTTGTTAACTTGTTTATTGCAGCTTATAATGGTTACAAATAAAGCAATAGCATCACAAAT
TTCACAAATAAAGCATTTTTTTCACTGCATTCTAGTTGTGGTTTGTCCAAACTCATCAATGTATCTTATC
ATGTCTGGATCCATTTACTGATCACTTAACTTTAAATAATGCCAATTATTTAAAGTTAGGCGCGTTTAAA
CGCGCCGATCTCCAATTCGCCCTATAGTGAGTCGTATTACAATTCACTGGCCGTCGTTTTACAACGTCGT
GACTGGGAAAACCCTGGCGTTACCCAACTTAATCGCCTTGCAGCACATCCCCCTTTCGCCAGCTGGCGTA
ATAGCGAAGAGGCCCGCACCGATCGCCCTTCCCAACAGTTGCGCAGCCTGAATGGCGAATGGAAATTGTA
AGCGTTAATATTTTGTTAAAATTCGCGTTAAATTTTTGTTAAATCAGCTCATTTTTTAACCAATAGGCCG
AAATCGGCAAAATCCCTTATAAATCAAAAGAATAGACCGAGATAGGGT
[37 nt withheld, positions 4319-4355]
AAAGAACGTGGACTCCAACGTCAAAGG
[49 nt withheld, positions 4383-4431]
T
[91 nt withheld, positions 4433-4523]
G
[124 nt withheld, positions 4525-4648]
CAG
